Addgene plasmid #172815: pLBT0190
Purpose: Level 1 module containing OEP7-mTRQ_P4 F
Depositing lab: Benjamin Field. Depositing organization: CNRS DR12, Delegation Provence et Corse. Publication: MoBiFC: development of a modular bimolecular fluorescence complementation toolkit for the analysis of chloroplast protein-protein interactions. Velay F, Soula M, Mehrez M, Belbachir C, D'Alessandro S, Laloi C, Crete P, Field B. Plant Methods. 2022 May 26;18(1):69. doi: 10.1186/s13007-022-00902-1. PubMed 35619173.
Backbone
  Vector backbone: pICH47761
  Backbone manufacturer: Engler et al. 2014
  Vector type: Synthetic Biology
Growth in bacteria
  Bacterial resistance: Ampicillin, 100 μg/mL
  Growth temperature: 37°C
  Growth strain: DH5alpha
  Copy number: High Copy
Gene/Insert
  Gene/Insert name: p35S-5UTMV-OEP7-mTRQ-3U+TER35S
  Species: A. thaliana (mustard weed)
  Cloning method: Restriction Enzyme; 5′ cloning site Unknown (unknown if destroyed)
Terms and licenses: Academic/Nonprofit Terms; Industry Terms: Not Available to Industry
Depositor comments: Please visit https://www.biorxiv.org/content/10.1101/2021.03.01.433373v1 for bioRxiv preprint.
How to cite: pLBT0190 was a gift from Benjamin Field (Addgene plasmid # 172815 ; http://n2t.net/addgene:172815 ; RRID:Addgene_172815)
