[The description below was written by a language model from this plasmid's Addgene catalogue record and pLannotate feature annotations shown in this document.]
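Description:
pLBT0190 is a Golden Gate/MoClo Level 1 module built in the pICH47761 acceptor backbone and classed as a synthetic biology vector. Per its purpose line, it occupies position 4 in forward orientation for later multigene assembly. The backbone is a binary-type plasmid. Nopaline C58 left and right T-DNA border repeats flank the cargo region. It carries both a high-copy ColE1/pUC origin for propagation in E. coli and the broad-host-range incP oriV with its trfA replication initiator, which allows maintenance in Agrobacterium. Selection in bacteria is by ampicillin through the bla gene and its own promoter. A short tetR fragment is also annotated and appears to be a backbone remnant.

The payload is a single plant transcription unit described as p35S-5UTMV-OEP7-mTRQ-3U+TER35S. The strong constitutive CaMV 35S promoter drives the Arabidopsis thaliana chloroplast outer envelope protein OEP7, fused in frame at its C-terminus to the cyan fluorescent protein mTurquoise2. The adjacent CaMV coding fragment upstream of the promoter probably reflects a long version of the 35S promoter region. The TMV-derived 5′ untranslated leader named in the insert is not annotated separately in the feature table. The insert name specifies a 35S 3′UTR and terminator, whereas the automated annotation detects a NOS terminator downstream of mTurquoise2, and the record does not resolve this discrepancy.

The plasmid belongs to the MoBiFC toolkit for modular bimolecular fluorescence complementation analysis of chloroplast protein–protein interactions. OEP7-mTurquoise2 would plausibly serve there as a chloroplast envelope marker or expression reference once combined with other Level 1 modules, although the record does not state its role explicitly.
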