Features (pLannotate 1.2.2; 14 found; start..end, strand, type, name):
     76..100     -  misc_feature   LB T-DNA repeat: left border repeat from nopaline C58 T-DNA
    192..823     +  rep_origin     oriV: incP origin of replication
    910..1014    +  promoter       AmpR promoter: bla
   1015..1875    +  CDS            AmpR: β-lactamase; bla; confers resistance to ampicillin, carbenicillin, and related antibiotics
   2046..2634    +  rep_origin     ori: high-copy-number ColE1/pMB1/pBR322/pUC origin of replication
   2970..4115    +  CDS            trfA: TRFA_ECOLX - Experimental evidence at protein level: Swiss-Prot protein existence level 1. Also involved in plasmid copy number control, promoting intermolecular coupling of protein bound iterons at oriV, which inhibits replication initiation. From Escherichia coli.
   4142..4162    +  CDS            TetR (fragment): tetracycline resistance regulatory protein; tetR
   4274..4298    -  misc_feature   RB T-DNA repeat: right border repeat from nopaline C58 T-DNA
   4346..4598    -  terminator     NOS terminator: nopaline synthase terminator and poly(A) signal
   4614..5330    -  CDS            mTurquoise2: mTurquoise2 is a basic (constitutively fluorescent) cyan fluorescent protein published in 2012, derived from Aequorea victoria. It is reported to be a rapidly-maturing monomer with very low acid sensitivity.
   5331..5522    -  CDS            OEP7: OEP7_ARATH - Experimental evidence at protein level: Swiss-Prot protein existence level 1. From Arabidopsis thaliana (Mouse-ear cress).
   5528..5873    -  promoter       CaMV 35S promoter: strong constitutive promoter from cauliflower mosaic virus
   5530..5576    -  promoter       minimal CaMV 35S promoter: minimal 35S promoter from cauliflower mosaic virus
   6057..6863    -  CDS            IBMP_CAMVB (fragment): Experimental evidence at protein level: Swiss-Prot protein existence level 1. Enhances the ribosomal termination-reinitiation event leading to the translation of major open reading frames on the polycistronic viral RNAs. From Cauliflower mosaic virus (strain Bari 1) (CaMV).
>Addgene plasmid #172815 | pLBT0190 | addgene full sequence | sequence record 348012 | Addgene NGS Result
GTGGGGCCCACTGCATCCACCCCAGTACATTAAAAACGTCCGCAATGTGTTATTAAGTTGTCTAAGCGTC
AATTTGTTTACACCACAATATATCCTGCCACCAGCCAGCCAACAGCTCCCCGACCGGCAGCTCGGCACAA
AATCACCACTCGATACAGGCAGCCCATCAGTCAGATCAGGATCTCCTTTGCGACGCTCACCGGGCTGGTT
GCCCTCGCCGCTGGGCTGGCGGCCGTCTATGGCCCTGCAAACGCGCCAGAAACGCCGTCGAAGCCGTGTG
CGAGACACCGCGGCCGCCGGCGTTGTGGATACCTCGCGGAAAACTTGGCCCTCACTGACAGATGAGGGGC
GGACGTTGACACTTGAGGGGCCGACTCACCCGGCGCGGCGTTGACAGATGAGGGGCAGGCTCGATTTCGG
CCGGCGACGTGGAGCTGGCCAGCCTCGCAAATCGGCGAAAACGCCTGATTTTACGCGAGTTTCCCACAGA
TGATGTGGACAAGCCTGGGGATAAGTGCCCTGCGGTATTGACACTTGAGGGGCGCGACTACTGACAGATG
AGGGGCGCGATCCTTGACACTTGAGGGGCAGAGTGCTGACAGATGAGGGGCGCACCTATTGACATTTGAG
GGGCTGTCCACAGGCAGAAAATCCAGCATTTGCAAGGGTTTCCGCCCGTTTTTCGGCCACCGCTAACCTG
TCTTTTAACCTGCTTTTAAACCAATATTTATAAACCTTGTTTTTAACCAGGGCTGCGCCCTGTGCGCGTG
ACCGCGCACGCCGAAGGGGGGTGCCCCCCCTTCTCGAACCCTCCCGGCCCGCTAACGCGGGCCTCCCATC
CCCCCAGGGGCTGCGCCCCTCGGCCGCGAACGGCCTCACCCCAAAAATGGCAGCGCTGGCCAATTCGTGC
GCGGAACCCCTATTTGTTTATTTTTCTAAATACATTCAAATATGTATCCGCTCATGAGACAATAACCTTG
ATAAATGCTTCAATAATATTGAAAAAGGAAGAGTATGAGTATTCAACATTTCCGTGTCGCCCTTATTCCC
TTTTTTGCGGCATTTTGCCTTCCTGTTTTTGCTCACCCAGAAACGCTGGTGAAAGTAAAAGATGCTGAAG
ATCAGTTGGGTGCACGAGTGGGTTACATCGAACTGGATCTCAACAGCGGTAAGATCCTTGAGAGTTTTCG
CCCCGAAGAACGTTTTCCAATGATGAGCACTTTTAAAGTTCTGCTATGTGGCGCGGTATTATCCCGTATT
GACGCCGGGCAAGAGCAACTCGGTCGCCGCATACACTATTCTCAGAATGACTTGGTTGAGTACTCACCAG
TCACAGAAAAGCATCTTACGGATGGCATGACAGTAAGAGAATTATGCAGTGCTGCCATAACCATGAGTGA
TAACACTGCGGCCAACTTACTTCTGACAACGATCGGAGGACCGAAGGAGCTAACCGCTTTTTTGCACAAC
ATGGGGGATCATGTAACTCGCCTTGATCGTTGGGAACCGGAGCTGAATGAAGCCATACCAAACGACGAGC
GTGACACCACGATGCCTGTAGCAATGGCAACAACGTTGCGCAAACTATTAACTGGCGAACTACTTACTCT
AGCTTCCCGGCAACAATTAATAGACTGGATGGAGGCGGATAAAGTTGCAGGACCACTTCTGCGCTCGGCC
CTTCCGGCTGGCTGGTTTATTGCTGATAAATCTGGAGCCGGTGAGCGTGGTTCTCGCGGTATCATTGCAG
CACTGGGGCCAGATGGTAAGCCCTCCCGTATCGTAGTTATCTACACGACGGGGAGTCAGGCAACTATGGA
TGAACGAAATAGACAGATCGCTGAGATAGGTGCCTCACTGATTAAGCATTGGTAACTGTCAGACCAAGTT
TACTCATATATACTTTAGATTGATTTAAAACTTCATTTTTAATTTAAAAGGATCTAGGTGAAGATCCTTT
TTGATAATCTCATGACCAAAATCCCTTAACGTGAGTTTTCGTTCCACTGAGCGTCAGACCCCGTAGAAAA
GATCAAAGGATCTTCTTGAGATCCTTTTTTTCTGCGCGTAATCTGCTGCTTGCAAACAAAAAAACCACCG
CTACCAGCGGTGGTTTGTTTGCCGGATCAAGAGCTACCAACTCTTTTTCCGAAGGTAACTGGCTTCAGCA
GAGCGCAGATACCAAATACTGTTCTTCTAGTGTAGCCGTAGTTAGGCCACCACTTCAAGAACTCTGTAGC
ACCGCCTACATACCTCGCTCTGCTAATCCTGTTACCAGTGGCTGCTGCCAGTGGCGATAAGTCGTGTCTT
ACCGGGTTGGACTCAAGACGATAGTTACCGGATAAGGCGCAGCGGTCGGGCTGAACGGGGGGTTCGTGCA
CACAGCCCAGCTTGGAGCGAACGACCTACACCGAACTGAGATACCTACAGCGTGAGCTATGAGAAAGCGC
CACGCTTCCCGAAGGGAGAAAGGCGGACAGGTATCCGGTAAGCGGCAGGGTCGGAACAGGAGAGCGCACG
AGGGAGCTTCCAGGGGGAAACGCCTGGTATCTTTATAGTCCTGTCGGGTTTCGCCACCTCTGACTTGAGC
GTCGATTTTTGTGATGCTCGTCAGGGGGGCGGAGCCTATGGAAAAACGCCAGCAACGCGGCCTTTTTACG
GTTCCTGGCAGATCCTAGATGTGGCGCAACGATGCCGGCGACAAGCAGGAGCGCACCGACTTCTTCCGCA
TCAAGTGTTTTGGCTCTCAGGCCGAGGCCCACGGCAAGTATTTGGGCAAGGGGTCGCTGGTATTCGTGCA
GGGCAAGATTCGGAATACCAAGTACGAGAAGGACGGCCAGACGGTCTACGGGACCGACTTCATTGCCGAT
AAGGTGGATTATCTGGACACCAAGGCACCAGGCGGGTCAAATCAGGAATAAGGGCACATTGCCCCGGCGT
GAGTCGGGGCAATCCCGCAAGGAGGGTGAATGAATCGGACGTTTGACCGGAAGGCATACAGGCAAGAACT
GATCGACGCGGGGTTTTCCGCCGAGGATGCCGAAACCATCGCAAGCCGCACCGTCATGCGTGCGCCCCGC
GAAACCTTCCAGTCCGTCGGCTCGATGGTCCAGCAAGCTACGGCCAAGATCGAGCGCGACAGCGTGCAAC
TGGCTCCCCCTGCCCTGCCCGCGCCATCGGCCGCCGTGGAGCGTTCGCGTCGTCTTGAACAGGAGGCGGC
AGGTTTGGCGAAGTCGATGACCATCGACACGCGAGGAACTATGACGACCAAGAAGCGAAAAACCGCCGGC
GAGGACCTGGCAAAACAGGTCAGCGAGGCCAAGCAGGCCGCGTTGCTGAAACACACGAAGCAGCAGATCA
AGGAAATGCAGCTTTCCTTGTTCGATATTGCGCCGTGGCCGGACACGATGCGAGCGATGCCAAACGACAC
GGCCCGCTCTGCCCTGTTCACCACGCGCAACAAGAAAATCCCGCGCGAGGCGCTGCAAAACAAGGTCATT
TTCCACGTCAACAAGGACGTGAAGATCACCTACACCGGCGTCGAGCTGCGGGCCGACGATGACGAACTGG
TGTGGCAGCAGGTGTTGGAGTACGCGAAGCGCACCCCTATCGGCGAGCCGATCACCTTCACGTTCTACGA
GCTTTGCCAGGACCTGGGCTGGTCGATCAATGGCCGGTATTACACGAAGGCCGAGGAATGCCTGTCGCGC
CTACAGGCGACGGCGATGGGCTTCACGTCCGACCGCGTTGGGCACCTGGAATCGGTGTCGCTGCTGCACC
GCTTCCGCGTCCTGGACCGTGGCAAGAAAACGTCCCGTTGCCAGGTCCTGATCGACGAGGAAATCGTCGT
GCTGTTTGCTGGCGACCACTACACGAAATTCATATGGGAGAAGTACCGCAAGCTGTCGCCGACGGCCCGA
CGGATGTTCGACTATTTCAGCTCGCACCGGGAGCCGTACCCGCTCAAGCTGGAAACCTTCCGCCTCATGT
GCGGATCGGATTCCACCCGCGTGAAGAAGTGGCGCGAGCAGGTCGGCGAAGCCTGCGAAGAGTTGCGAGG
CAGCGGCCTGGTGGAACACGCCTGGGTCAATGATGACCTGGTGCATTGCAAACGCTAGGGCCTTGTGGGG
TCAGTTCCGGCTGGGGGTTCAGCAGCCAGCGCCTGATCTGGGGAACCCTGTGGTTGGCATGCACATACAA
ATGGACGAACGGATAAACCTTTTCACGCCCTTTTAAATATCCGATTATTCTAATAAACGCTCTTTTCTCT
TAGGTTTACCCGCCAATATATCCTGTCAAACACTGATAGTTTAAACCACTTCGTGCAGAAGACAATCTGA
GCGTCGATCTAGTAACATAGATGACACCGCGCGCGATAATTTATCCTAGTTTGCGCGCTATATTTTGTTT
TCTATCGCGTATTAAATGTATAATTGCGGGACTCTAATCATAAAAACCCATCTCATAAATAACGTCATGC
ATTACATGTTAATTATTACATGCTTAACGTAATTCAACAGAAATTATATGATAATCATCGCAAGACCGGC
AACAGGATTCAATCTTAAGAAACTTTATTGCCAAATGTTTGAACGATCTGCTTGACAAGCTCATTTGTAC
AGCTCGTCCATGCCGAGAGTGATCCCGGCGGCGGTCACGAACTCCAGCAGGACCATGTGATCGCGCTTCT
CGTTGGGGTCTTTGCTCAGCTTGGACTGGGTGCTCAGGTAGTGGTTGTCGGGCAGCAGCACGGGGCCGTC
GCCGATGGGGGTGTTCTGCTGGTAGTGGTCGGCGAGCTGCACGCCGCCGTCCTCGATGTTGTGGCGGATC
TTGAAGTTGGCCTTGATGCCGTTCTTCTGCTTGTCGGCGGTGATATAGACGTTGTCGCTAAAGTAGTTGT
ACTCCAGCTTGTGCCCCAGGATGTTGCCGTCCTCCTTGAAGTCGATGCCCTTCAGCTCGATGCGGTTCAC
CAGGGTGTCGCCCTCGAACTTCACCTCGGCGCGGGTCTTGTAGTTGCCGTCGTCCTTGAAGAAGATGGTG
CGCTCCTGGACGTAGCCTTCGGGCATGGCGGACTTGAAGAAGTCGTGCTGCTTCATGTGGTCGGGGTAGC
GGGCGAAGCACTGCACGCCCCAGGACAGGGTGGTCACGAGGGTGGGCCAGGGCACGGGCAGCTTGCCGGT
GGTGCAGATGAACTTCAGGGTCAGCTTGCCGTAGGTGGCATCGCCCTCGCCCTCGCCGGACACGCTGAAC
TTGTGGCCGTTTACGTCGCCGTCCAGCTCGACCAGGATGGGCACCACCCCGGTGAACAGCTCCTCGCCCT
TGCTCACCATTAAACCCTCTTTGGATGTGGTTGCAGTAGCGGCGGTGTCGAAGTCATCGGGGTCTTTGGT
TGGGTCAGATTTGTCGATTGAGGAGCGGAATTTATCGAGGAAAGGCTTGAAAGCGATCTCTATGGCTAAC
CATCCTAACGCCATCGCTGCGACCACCACAGTCGCCTGTTTCGCTCCCGAAGTTTTTCCCATGGGCGTGT
CCTCTCCAAATGAAATGAACTTCCTTATATAGAGGAAGGGTCTTGCGAAGGATAGTGGGATTGTGCGTCA
TCCCTTACGTCAGTGGAGATGTCACATCAATCCACTTGCTTTGTAGACGTGGTTGGAACCTCTTCTTTTT
CCACGATGCTCCTCGTGGGTGGGGGTCCATCTTTGGGACCACTGTCGGCAGAGAGATCTTGAATGATAGC
CTTTCCTTTATCGCAATGATGGCATTTGTAGGAGCCACCTTCCTTTTCTACTGTCCTTTCGATGAAGTGA
CAGATAGCTGGGCAATGGAATCCGAGGAGGTTTCCCGAAATTATCCTTTGTTGAAAAGTCTCAATAGCCC
TTTGATCTTCTGAGACTGTATCTTTGACATTTTTGGAGTAGACCAGAGTGTCGTGCTCCACCATGTTGAC
GAAGATTTTCTTCTTGTCATTGAGTCGTAAAAGACTCTGTATGAACTGTTCGCCAGTCTTGACGGCGAGT
TCTGTTAGATCCTCGATTTGAATCTTAGACTCCATGCATGGCCTTAGATTCAGTAGGAACTACCTTTTTA
GAGACTCCAATCTCTATTACTTGCCTTGGTTTATGAAGCAAGCCTTGAATCGTCCATACTGGAATAGTAC
TTCTGATCTTGAGAAATATGTCTTTCTCTGTGTTCTTGATGCAATTAGTCCTGAATCTTTTGACTGCATC
TTTAACCTTCTTGGGAAGGTATTTGATCTCCTGGAGATTGTTACTCGGGTAGATCGTCTTGATGAGACTT
GCTGCGTAGGCCTCTCTAACCATCTGTGGGTCAGCATTCTTTCTGAAATTGAAGAGGCTAACCTTCTCAT
TATCAGTGGTGAACATAGTGTCGTCACCTTCACCTTCGAACTTCCTTCCTAGATCGTAAAGATAGAGGAA
ATCGTCCATTGTAATCTCCGGGGCAAAGGAGATCTCTTTTGGGGCTGGATCACTGCTGGGCCTTTTGGTT
CCTAGCGTGAGCCAGTGGGCTTTTTGCTTTGGTGGGCTTGTTAGGGCCTTAGCAAAGCTCTTGGGCTTGA
GTTGAGCTTCTCCTTTGGGGATGAAGTTCAACCTGTCTGTTTGCTGACTTGTTGTGTACGCGTCAGCTGC
TGCTCTTGCCTCTGTAATAGTGGCAAATTTCTTGTGTGCAACTCCGGGAACGCCGTTTGTTGCCGCCTTT
GTACAACCCCAGTCATCGTATATACCGGCATGTGGACCGTTATACACAACGTAGTAGTTGATATGAGGGT
GTTGAATACCCGATTCTGCTCTGAGAGGAGCAACTGTGCTGTTAAGCTCAGATTTTTGTGGGATTGGAAT
TCCTCCCCATGGGAATTCGTAATTGTCTTCACAGA
